Addgene plasmid #131059: pYJ15-PB-U6-Nkx6.1-acti-gRNA1
Purpose: Activation of NKX6.1 via SAM system
Depositing lab: Xiaojun Lian. Depositing organization: Pennsylvania State University.
Backbone
  Vector backbone: PB-MS2-sgRNA
  Backbone size w/o insert (bp): 4131
  Vector type: Mammalian Expression, CRISPR
Growth in bacteria
  Bacterial resistance: Ampicillin, 100 μg/mL
  Growth temperature: 37°C
  Growth strain: NEB Stable
  Copy number: Unknown
Gene/Insert
  Gene/Insert name: NKX6.1 activation gRNA1
  gRNA/shRNA sequence: GCAGAGGAGCCGGAAGCGCCG
  Species: H. sapiens (human)
  Entrez Gene: NKX6-1 (a.k.a. NKX6.1, NKX6A)
  Cloning method: Restriction Enzyme; 5′ cloning site Unknown (unknown if destroyed); 3′ cloning site Unknown (unknown if destroyed)
Terms and licenses: Academic/Nonprofit Terms; Industry Terms: Not Available to Industry
How to cite: pYJ15-PB-U6-Nkx6.1-acti-gRNA1 was a gift from Xiaojun Lian (Addgene plasmid # 131059 ; http://n2t.net/addgene:131059 ; RRID:Addgene_131059)
