[The description below was written by a language model from this plasmid's Addgene catalogue record and pLannotate feature annotations shown in this document.]
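Description:
pYJ15-PB-U6-Nkx6.1-acti-gRNA1 is a small (about 4.1 kb) mammalian CRISPR activation plasmid built on the PB-MS2-sgRNA backbone, designed to deliver a single guide RNA directed at the human NKX6-1 (NKX6.1) gene for use with the synergistic activation mediator (SAM) system. It is propagated in E. coli through a high-copy ColE1/pUC-type origin and selected with ampicillin via the β-lactamase gene and its promoter. The annotated sequence also contains cloning-vector remnants such as the lac promoter/operator and CAP site, T3, T7 and SP6 phage promoters, and short fragments called as rop, bom, lacI and f1 ori, which are not functionally relevant to the payload.

The functional cassette is a human U6 RNA polymerase III promoter driving the NKX6.1-targeting spacer fused to a Streptococcus pyogenes Cas9 guide scaffold that carries two MS2 stem loops. In the SAM approach these aptamers recruit MS2 coat protein fused to transcriptional activation domains, which cooperate with a catalytically dead Cas9 activator to switch on the endogenous target gene. Those protein components are not encoded here and must be supplied separately. The "PB" in the name points to a piggyBac transposon design. The two fragments flanking the cassette that the annotation tool matched to a baculovirus FP25 protein plausibly correspond to piggyBac-associated flanking sequence, but terminal repeats are not explicitly annotated, so this is an inference. If so, co-delivery of piggyBac transposase would allow stable genomic integration of the guide cassette. No mammalian selection marker or reporter is annotated. The "gRNA1" label suggests it is one of a set of guides for activating NKX6.1, a homeobox transcription factor gene, in human cells.
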