Features (pLannotate 1.2.2; 23 found; start..end, strand, type, name):
      1..105     -  promoter       AmpR promoter: bla
    200..235     +  CDS            rop (fragment): Rop protein, which maintains plasmids at low copy number; rop
    337..388     +  misc_feature   bom (fragment): basis of mobility region from pBR322
    451..469     +  promoter       SP6 promoter: promoter for bacteriophage SP6 RNA polymerase
    483..522     +  CDS            lacI (fragment): lac repressor; lacI; The lac repressor binds to the lac operator to inhibit transcription in E. coli. This inhibition can be relieved by adding lactose or isopropyl-β-D-thiogalactopyranoside (IPTG).
    535..556     +  protein_bind   CAP binding site: CAP binding activates transcription in the presence of cAMP. E. coli catabolite activator protein
    571..601     +  promoter       lac promoter: promoter for the E. coli lac operon
    609..625     +  protein_bind   lac operator: The lac repressor binds to the lac operator to inhibit transcription in E. coli. This inhibition can be relieved by adding lactose or isopropyl-β-D-thiogalactopyranoside (IPTG). lac repressor encoded by lacI
    670..688     +  promoter       T3 promoter: promoter for bacteriophage T3 RNA polymerase
    690..869     +  CDS            FP (fragment): FP25_NPVAC - Experimental evidence at protein level: Swiss-Prot protein existence level 1. From Autographa californica nuclear polyhedrosis virus (AcMNPV).
   1227..1467    +  promoter       U6 promoter: RNA polymerase III promoter for human U6 snRNA
   1514..1532    +  misc_RNA       MS2 stem loop: stem loop that binds the bacteriophage MS2 coat protein
   1543..1579    +  misc_RNA       gRNA scaffold (fragment): guide RNA scaffold for the Streptococcus pyogenes CRISPR/Cas9 system
   1584..1602    +  misc_RNA       MS2 stem loop: stem loop that binds the bacteriophage MS2 coat protein
   1613..1632    +  misc_RNA       gRNA scaffold (fragment): guide RNA scaffold for the Streptococcus pyogenes CRISPR/Cas9 system
   1645..1695    -  misc_feature   bom (fragment): basis of mobility region from pBR322
   1714..1730    +  rep_origin     f1 ori (fragment): f1 bacteriophage origin of replication; arrow indicates direction of (+) strand synthesis
   2115..2192    +  CDS            FP (fragment): FP25_NPVAC - Experimental evidence at protein level: Swiss-Prot protein existence level 1. From Autographa californica nuclear polyhedrosis virus (AcMNPV).
   2193..2211    -  misc_feature   MCS (fragment): pUC18/19 multiple cloning site
   2239..2257    -  promoter       T7 promoter: promoter for bacteriophage T7 RNA polymerase
   2279..2332    -  CDS            lacI (fragment): lac repressor; lacI; The lac repressor binds to the lac operator to inhibit transcription in E. coli. This inhibition can be relieved by adding lactose or isopropyl-β-D-thiogalactopyranoside (IPTG).
   2515..3103    -  rep_origin     ori: high-copy-number ColE1/pMB1/pBR322/pUC origin of replication
   3274..4134    -  CDS            AmpR: β-lactamase; bla; confers resistance to ampicillin, carbenicillin, and related antibiotics
>Addgene plasmid #131059 | pYJ15-PB-U6-Nkx6.1-acti-gRNA1 | addgene full sequence | sequence record 256775 | Addgene NGS Result
ACTCTTCCTTTTTCAATATTATTGAAGCATTTATCAGGGTTATTGTCTCATGAGCGGATACATATTTGAA
TGTATTTAGAAAAATAAACAAATAGGGGTTCCGCGCACATTTCCCCGAAAAGTGCCACCTGACGTCTAAG
AAACCATTATTATCATGACATTAACCTATAAAAATAGGCGTATCACGAGGCCCTTTCGTCTCGCGCGTTT
CGGTGATGACGGTGAAAACCTCTGACACATGCAGCTCCCGGAGACGGTCACAGCTTGTCTGTAAGCGGAT
GCCGGGAGCAGACAAGCCCGTCAGGGCGCGTCAGCGGGTGTTGGCGGGTGTCGGGGCTGGCTTAACTATG
CGGCATCAGAGCAGATTGTACTGAGAGTGCACCATATGGACATATTGTCGTTAGAACGCGGCTACAATTA
ATACATAACCTTATGTATCATACACATACGATTTAGGTGACACTATAGAACTCGACCTCGAGGCTGGCAC
GACAGGTTTCCCGACTGGAAAGCGGGCAGTGAGCGCAACGCAATTAATGTGAGTTAGCTCACTCATTAGG
CACCCCAGGCTTTACACTTTATGCTTCCGGCTCGTATGTTGTGTGGAATTGTGAGCGGATAACAATTTCA
CACAGGAAACAGCTATGACCATGATTACGCCAAGCTCGAAATTAACCCTCACTAAAGGGAACAAAAGCTG
GAGCTCGTCTTTGATCAAAACGCAAATCGACGAAAATGTGTCGGACAATATCAAGTCGATGAGCGAAAAA
CTAAAAAGGCTAGAATACGACAATCTCACAGACAGCGTTGAGATATACGGTATTCACGACAGCAGGCTGA
ATAATAAAAAAATTAGAAACTATTATTTAACCCTAGAAAGATAATCATATTGTGACGTACGTTAAAGATA
ATCATGCGTAAAATTGACGCATGTGTTTTATCGATCTGTATATCGAGGTTTATTTATTAATTTGAATAGA
TATTAAGTTTTATTATATTTACACTTACATACTAATAATAAATTCAACAAACAATTTATTTATGTTTATT
TATTTATTAAAAAAAAACAAAAACTCAAAATTTCTTCTATAAAGTAACAAAACTTTTAAACATTCTCTCT
TTTACAAAAATAAACTTATTTTGTACTTTAAAAACAGTCATGTTGTATTATAAAATAAGTAATTAGCTTA
ACTTATACATAATAGAAACAAATTATACTTATTAATGAGGGCCTATTTCCCATGATTCCTTCATATTTGC
ATATACGATACAAGGCTGTTAGAGAGATAATTGGAATTAATTTGACTGTAAACACAAAGATATTAGTACA
AAATACGTGACGTAGAAAGTAATAATTTCTTGGGTAGTTTGCAGTTTTAAAATTATGTTTTAAAATGGAC
TATCATATGCTTACCGTAACTTGAAAGTATTTCGATTTCTTGGCTTTATATATCTTGTGGAAAGGACGAA
ACACCGCAGAGGAGCCGGAAGCGCCGGTTTTAGAGCTAGGCCAACATGAGGATCACCCATGTCTGCAGGG
CCTAGCAAGTTAAAATAAGGCTAGTCCGTTATCAACTTGGCCAACATGAGGATCACCCATGTCTGCAGGG
CCAAGTGGCACCGAGTCGGTGCTTTTTTTGAATTCTGATGCGGTATTTTCTCCTTACGCATCTGTGCGGT
ATTTCACACCGCATACGTCAAAGCAACCATAGTACGCGCCCTGTAGCGGCATTTAAAGCCATCGAAGCAG
CTCCAGCCTACACAATCGCTCAAGACGTGTAATGCTTTTATTATATATTAGTCACGATATCTATAACAAG
AAAATATATATATAATAAGTTATCACGTAAGTAGAACATGAAATAACAATATAATTATCGTATGAGTTAA
ATCTTAAAAGTCACGTAAAAGATAATCATGCGTCATTTTGACTCACGCGGTCGTTATAGTTCAAAATCAG
TGACACTTACCGCATTGACAAGCACGCCTCACGGGAGCTCCAAGCGGCGACTGAGATGTCCTAAATGCAC
AGCGACGGATTCGCGCTATTTAGAAAGAGAGAGCAATATTTCAAGAATGCATGCGTCAATTTTACGCAGA
CTATCTTTCTAGGGTTAAAAAAGATTTGCGCTTTACTCGACCTAAACTTTAAACACGTCATAGAATCTTC
GTTTGACAAAAACCACATTGTGGGGTACCGAGCTCGAATTCATCGATGATATCAGATCTGCCGGTCTCCC
TATAGTGAGTCGTATTAATTTCGATAAGCCAGGTTAACCTGCATTAATGAATCGGCCAACGCGCGGGGAG
AGGCGGTTTGCGTATTGGGCGCTCTTCCGCTTCCTCGCTCACTGACTCGCTGCGCTCGGTCGTTCGGCTG
CGGCGAGCGGTATCAGCTCACTCAAAGGCGGTAATACGGTTATCCACAGAATCAGGGGATAACGCAGGAA
AGAACATGTGAGCAAAAGGCCAGCAAAAGGCCAGGAACCGTAAAAAGGCCGCGTTGCTGGCGTTTTTCCA
TAGGCTCCGCCCCCCTGACGAGCATCACAAAAATCGACGCTCAAGTCAGAGGTGGCGAAACCCGACAGGA
CTATAAAGATACCAGGCGTTTCCCCCTGGAAGCTCCCTCGTGCGCTCTCCTGTTCCGACCCTGCCGCTTA
CCGGATACCTGTCCGCCTTTCTCCCTTCGGGAAGCGTGGCGCTTTCTCATAGCTCACGCTGTAGGTATCT
CAGTTCGGTGTAGGTCGTTCGCTCCAAGCTGGGCTGTGTGCACGAACCCCCCGTTCAGCCCGACCGCTGC
GCCTTATCCGGTAACTATCGTCTTGAGTCCAACCCGGTAAGACACGACTTATCGCCACTGGCAGCAGCCA
CTGGTAACAGGATTAGCAGAGCGAGGTATGTAGGCGGTGCTACAGAGTTCTTGAAGTGGTGGCCTAACTA
CGGCTACACTAGAAGAACAGTATTTGGTATCTGCGCTCTGCTGAAGCCAGTTACCTTCGGAAAAAGAGTT
GGTAGCTCTTGATCCGGCAAACAAACCACCGCTGGTAGCGGTGGTTTTTTTGTTTGCAAGCAGCAGATTA
CGCGCAGAAAAAAAGGATCTCAAGAAGATCCTTTGATCTTTTCTACGGGGTCTGACGCTCAGTGGAACGA
AAACTCACGTTAAGGGATTTTGGTCATGAGATTATCAAAAAGGATCTTCACCTAGATCCTTTTAAATTAA
AAATGAAGTTTTAAATCAATCTAAAGTATATATGAGTAAACTTGGTCTGACAGTTACCAATGCTTAATCA
GTGAGGCACCTATCTCAGCGATCTGTCTATTTCGTTCATCCATAGTTGCCTGACTCCCCGTCGTGTAGAT
AACTACGATACGGGAGGGCTTACCATCTGGCCCCAGTGCTGCAATGATACCGCGAGACCCACGCTCACCG
GCTCCAGATTTATCAGCAATAAACCAGCCAGCCGGAAGGGCCGAGCGCAGAAGTGGTCCTGCAACTTTAT
CCGCCTCCATCCAGTCTATTAATTGTTGCCGGGAAGCTAGAGTAAGTAGTTCGCCAGTTAATAGTTTGCG
CAACGTTGTTGCCATTGCTACAGGCATCGTGGTGTCACGCTCGTCGTTTGGTATGGCTTCATTCAGCTCC
GGTTCCCAACGATCAAGGCGAGTTACATGATCCCCCATGTTGTGCAAAAAAGCGGTTAGCTCCTTCGGTC
CTCCGATCGTTGTCAGAAGTAAGTTGGCCGCAGTGTTATCACTCATGGTTATGGCAGCACTGCATAATTC
TCTTACTGTCATGCCATCCGTAAGATGCTTTTCTGTGACTGGTGAGTACTCAACCAAGTCATTCTGAGAA
TAGTGTATGCGGCGACCGAGTTGCTCTTGCCCGGCGTCAATACGGGATAATACCGCGCCACATAGCAGAA
CTTTAAAAGTGCTCATCATTGGAAAACGTTCTTCGGGGCGAAAACTCTCAAGGATCTTACCGCTGTTGAG
ATCCAGTTCGATGTAACCCACTCGTGCACCCAACTGATCTTCAGCATCTTTTACTTTCACCAGCGTTTCT
GGGTGAGCAAAAACAGGAAGGCAAAATGCCGCAAAAAAGGGAATAAGGGCGACACGGAAATGTTGAATAC
TCAT
